Addgene plasmid #177981: pLentiCRISPRv1_SDHB
Purpose: lentiviral vector expressing Cas9 and a sgRNA targeting SDHB
Depositing lab: David Sabatini & Jessica Spinelli. Depositing organization: Whitehead Institute for Biomedical Research. Publication: Fumarate is a terminal electron acceptor in the mammalian electron transport chain. Spinelli JB, Rosen PC, Sprenger HG, Puszynska AM, Mann JL, Roessler JM, Cangelosi AL, Henne A, Condon KJ, Zhang T, Kunchok T, Lewis CA, Chandel NS, Sabatini DM. Science. 2021 Dec 3;374(6572):1227-1237. doi: 10.1126/science.abi7495. Epub 2021 Dec 2. PubMed 34855504.
Backbone
  Vector backbone: pLentiCRISPR v1
  Vector type: Mammalian Expression, Lentiviral
  Selectable markers: Puromycin
Growth in bacteria
  Bacterial resistance: Ampicillin, 100 μg/mL
  Growth temperature: 30°C
  Growth strain: NEB Stable
  Copy number: High Copy
Gene/Insert
  Gene/Insert name: sgRNA targeting SDHB
  gRNA/shRNA sequence: TCCTTTATCACATACATGTG
  Species: H. sapiens (human)
  Mutation: N/A
  Entrez Gene: SDHB (a.k.a. CWS2, IP, MC2DN4, PGL4, PPGL4, SDH, SDH1, SDH2, SDHIP)
  Promoter: U6
  Cloning method: Restriction Enzyme; 5′ cloning site Unknown (destroyed during cloning); 3′ cloning site Unknown (destroyed during cloning)
Terms and licenses: Academic/Nonprofit Terms; Industry Terms: Not Available to Industry
How to cite: pLentiCRISPRv1_SDHB was a gift from David Sabatini & Jessica Spinelli (Addgene plasmid # 177981 ; http://n2t.net/addgene:177981 ; RRID:Addgene_177981)
