[The description below was written by a language model from this plasmid's Addgene catalogue record and the feature table of its GenBank file.]
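Description:
pLentiCRISPRv1_SDHB is an 11.6 kb all-in-one lentiviral CRISPR plasmid built on the pLentiCRISPR v1 backbone, delivering both Streptococcus pyogenes Cas9 and a single guide RNA directed against human SDHB, which encodes a subunit of succinate dehydrogenase. In bacteria it is maintained through a high-copy ColE1/pUC-type origin and selected with ampicillin via the beta-lactamase gene. An f1 origin and an SV40 origin are also present in the backbone, along with lac, T3 and T7 promoter remnants flanking the viral cassette.

The transfer cassette is a self-inactivating HIV-1 design. An RSV promoter drives a truncated 5' LTR for genomic RNA production in packaging cells, followed by the Psi packaging signal, the Rev response element for nuclear export, and a cPPT/CTS. The cassette ends in a U3-deleted 3' LTR, with an SV40 polyadenylation signal downstream. Within it, a human U6 RNA polymerase III promoter transcribes the SDHB-targeting spacer fused to the Cas9 guide scaffold. The restriction sites used to insert the spacer were destroyed during cloning. Downstream, an EF-1-alpha core promoter and Kozak sequence drive a single open reading frame encoding FLAG-tagged Cas9 flanked by SV40 and nucleoplasmin nuclear localization signals, linked through a P2A ribosome-skipping peptide to puromycin N-acetyltransferase. Cas9 and the puromycin marker are therefore made as separate proteins from one transcript, which is stabilised by a WPRE.

After packaging and transduction, puromycin selection enriches mammalian cells carrying the integrated cassette, in which Cas9 cuts SDHB to disrupt the gene. The associated publication concerns fumarate as a terminal electron acceptor in the mammalian electron transport chain, consistent with use for SDHB loss-of-function studies.
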