LOCUS       Exported 11590 bp ds-DNA circular SYN 09-DEC-2021
DEFINITION  lentiviral vector expressing Cas9 and a sgRNA targeting SDHB.
ACCESSION   .
VERSION     .
KEYWORDS    pLentiCRISPRv1_SDHB
SOURCE      synthetic DNA construct
  ORGANISM  synthetic DNA construct
REFERENCE   1 (bases 1 to 11590)
  TITLE     Fumarate is a terminal electron acceptor in the mammalian electron
            transport chain
REFERENCE   2 (bases 1 to 11590)
  AUTHORS   .
  TITLE     Direct Submission
  JOURNAL   Exported Dec 9, 2021 from SnapGene Server 1.1.58
            http://www.snapgene.com
FEATURES             Location/Qualifiers
     source          1..11590
                     /organism="synthetic DNA construct"
                     /mol_type="other DNA"
     protein_bind    123..144
                     /label=CAP binding site
                     /bound_moiety="E. coli catabolite activator protein"
                     /note="CAP binding activates transcription in the presence
                     of cAMP."
     promoter        159..189
                     /label=lac promoter
                     /note="promoter for the E. coli lac operon"
     protein_bind    197..213
                     /label=lac operator
                     /bound_moiety="lac repressor encoded by lacI"
                     /note="The lac repressor binds to the lac operator to
                     inhibit transcription in E. coli. This inhibition can be
                     relieved by adding lactose or
                     isopropyl-beta-D-thiogalactopyranoside (IPTG)."
     primer_bind     202..224
                     /label=M13/pUC Reverse
                     /note="In lacZ gene"
     primer_bind     221..237
                     /label=M13 rev
                     /note="common sequencing primer, one of multiple similar
                     variants"
     primer_bind     221..237
                     /label=M13 Reverse
                     /note="In lacZ gene. Also called M13-rev"
     primer_bind     256..276
                     /label=T3
                     /note="T3 promoter, forward primer"
     promoter        258..276
                     /label=T3 promoter
                     /note="promoter for bacteriophage T3 RNA polymerase"
     promoter        304..530
                     /label=RSV promoter
                     /note="Rous sarcoma virus enhancer/promoter"
     LTR             531..711
                     /label=5' LTR (truncated)
                     /note="truncated 5' long terminal repeat (LTR) from HIV-1"
     misc_feature    758..883
                     /label=HIV-1 Psi
                     /note="packaging signal of human immunodeficiency virus
                     type 1"
     misc_feature    1376..1609
                     /label=RRE
                     /note="The Rev response element (RRE) of HIV-1 allows for
                     Rev-dependent mRNA export from the nucleus to the
                     cytoplasm."
     CDS             1794..1838
                     /codon_start=1
                     /product="antigenic peptide corresponding to amino acids
                     655 to 669 of the HIV envelope protein gp41 (Lutje Hulsik
                     et al., 2013)"
                     /label=gp41 peptide
                     /note="recognized by the 2H10 single-chain llama nanobody"
                     /translation="KNEQELLELDKWASL"
     promoter        2016..2256
                     /label=U6 promoter
                     /note="RNA polymerase III promoter for human U6 snRNA"
     primer_bind     2016..2036
                     /label=hU6-F
                     /note="Human U6 promoter, forward primer"
     primer_bind     2187..2206
                     /label=LKO.1 5'
                     /note="Human U6 promoter, forward primer"
     misc_RNA        2286..2361
                     /label=gRNA scaffold
                     /note="guide RNA scaffold for the Streptococcus pyogenes
                     CRISPR/Cas9 system"
     misc_feature    2409..2526
                     /label=cPPT/CTS
                     /note="central polypurine tract and central termination
                     sequence of HIV-1"
     promoter        2595..2806
                     /label=EF-1-alpha core promoter
                     /note="core promoter for human elongation factor
                     EF-1-alpha"
     regulatory      2826..2835
                     /regulatory_class="other"
                     /note="vertebrate consensus sequence for strong initiation
                     of translation (Kozak, 1987)"
     CDS             2835..2858
                     /codon_start=1
                     /product="FLAG(R) epitope tag, followed by an enterokinase
                     cleavage site"
                     /label=FLAG
                     /translation="DYKDDDDK"
     CDS             2865..2885
                     /codon_start=1
                     /product="nuclear localization signal of SV40 (simian virus
                     40) large T antigen"
                     /label=SV40 NLS
                     /translation="PKKKRKV"
     CDS             2910..7010
                     /codon_start=1
                     /product="Cas9 (Csn1) endonuclease from the Streptococcus
                     pyogenes Type II CRISPR/Cas system"
                     /label=Cas9
                     /note="generates RNA-guided double strand breaks in DNA"
                     /translation="DKKYSIGLDIGTNSVGWAVITDEYKVPSKKFKVLGNTDRHSIKKN
                     LIGALLFDSGETAEATRLKRTARRRYTRRKNRICYLQEIFSNEMAKVDDSFFHRLEESF
                     LVEEDKKHERHPIFGNIVDEVAYHEKYPTIYHLRKKLVDSTDKADLRLIYLALAHMIKF
                     RGHFLIEGDLNPDNSDVDKLFIQLVQTYNQLFEENPINASGVDAKAILSARLSKSRRLE
                     NLIAQLPGEKKNGLFGNLIALSLGLTPNFKSNFDLAEDAKLQLSKDTYDDDLDNLLAQI
                     GDQYADLFLAAKNLSDAILLSDILRVNTEITKAPLSASMIKRYDEHHQDLTLLKALVRQ
                     QLPEKYKEIFFDQSKNGYAGYIDGGASQEEFYKFIKPILEKMDGTEELLVKLNREDLLR
                     KQRTFDNGSIPHQIHLGELHAILRRQEDFYPFLKDNREKIEKILTFRIPYYVGPLARGN
                     SRFAWMTRKSEETITPWNFEEVVDKGASAQSFIERMTNFDKNLPNEKVLPKHSLLYEYF
                     TVYNELTKVKYVTEGMRKPAFLSGEQKKAIVDLLFKTNRKVTVKQLKEDYFKKIECFDS
                     VEISGVEDRFNASLGTYHDLLKIIKDKDFLDNEENEDILEDIVLTLTLFEDREMIEERL
                     KTYAHLFDDKVMKQLKRRRYTGWGRLSRKLINGIRDKQSGKTILDFLKSDGFANRNFMQ
                     LIHDDSLTFKEDIQKAQVSGQGDSLHEHIANLAGSPAIKKGILQTVKVVDELVKVMGRH
                     KPENIVIEMARENQTTQKGQKNSRERMKRIEEGIKELGSQILKEHPVENTQLQNEKLYL
                     YYLQNGRDMYVDQELDINRLSDYDVDHIVPQSFLKDDSIDNKVLTRSDKNRGKSDNVPS
                     EEVVKKMKNYWRQLLNAKLITQRKFDNLTKAERGGLSELDKAGFIKRQLVETRQITKHV
                     AQILDSRMNTKYDENDKLIREVKVITLKSKLVSDFRKDFQFYKVREINNYHHAHDAYLN
                     AVVGTALIKKYPKLESEFVYGDYKVYDVRKMIAKSEQEIGKATAKYFFYSNIMNFFKTE
                     ITLANGEIRKRPLIETNGETGEIVWDKGRDFATVRKVLSMPQVNIVKKTEVQTGGFSKE
                     SILPKRNSDKLIARKKDWDPKKYGGFDSPTVAYSVLVVAKVEKGKSKKLKSVKELLGIT
                     IMERSSFEKNPIDFLEAKGYKEVKKDLIIKLPKYSLFELENGRKRMLASAGELQKGNEL
                     ALPSKYVNFLYLASHYEKLKGSPEDNEQKQLFVEQHKHYLDEIIEQISEFSKRVILADA
                     NLDKVLSAYNKHRDKPIREQAENIIHLFTLTNLGAPAAFKYFDTTIDRKRYTSTKEVLD
                     ATLIHQSITGLYETRIDLSQLGGD"
     CDS             7011..7058
                     /codon_start=1
                     /product="bipartite nuclear localization signal from
                     nucleoplasmin"
                     /label=nucleoplasmin NLS
                     /translation="KRPAATKKAGQAKKKK"
     CDS             7074..7130
                     /codon_start=1
                     /product="2A peptide from porcine teschovirus-1
                     polyprotein"
                     /label=P2A
                     /note="Eukaryotic ribosomes fail to insert a peptide bond
                     between the Gly and Pro residues, yielding separate
                     polypeptides."
                     /translation="ATNFSLLKQAGDVEENPGP"
     CDS             7131..7730
                     /codon_start=1
                     /gene="pac from Streptomyces alboniger"
                     /product="puromycin N-acetyltransferase"
                     /label=PuroR
                     /note="confers resistance to puromycin"
                     /translation="MTEYKPTVRLATRDDVPRAVRTLAAAFADYPATRHTVDPDRHIER
                     VTELQELFLTRVGLDIGKVWVADDGAAVAVWTTPESVEAGAVFAEIGPRMAELSGSRLA
                     AQQQMEGLLAPHRPKEPAWFLATVGVSPDHQGKGLGSAVVLPGVEAAERAGVPAFLETS
                     APRNLPFYERLGFTVTADVEVPEGPRTWCMTRKPGA"
     primer_bind     complement(7131..7150)
                     /label=Puro-R
                     /note="Puromycin resistance gene, reverse primer. Also
                     called puro-variant-R"
     primer_bind     7627..7647
                     /label=Puro-F
                     /note="Puromycin resistance gene, forward primer"
     misc_feature    7746..8334
                     /label=WPRE
                     /note="woodchuck hepatitis virus posttranscriptional
                     regulatory element"
     primer_bind     complement(7799..7819)
                     /label=WPRE-R
                     /note="WPRE, reverse primer"
     CDS             complement(8217..8228)
                     /codon_start=1
                     /product="Factor Xa recognition and cleavage site"
                     /label=Factor Xa site
                     /translation="IEGR"
     LTR             8406..8639
                     /label=3' LTR (Delta-U3)
                     /note="self-inactivating 3' long terminal repeat (LTR) from
                     HIV-1"
     polyA_signal    8717..8838
                     /label=SV40 poly(A) signal
                     /note="SV40 polyadenylation signal"
     primer_bind     complement(8754..8773)
                     /label=SV40pA-R
                     /note="SV40 polyA, reverse primer"
     primer_bind     8808..8827
                     /label=EBV-rev
                     /note="SV40 polyA terminator, reverse primer"
     rep_origin      8878..9013
                     /label=SV40 ori
                     /note="SV40 origin of replication"
     primer_bind     8940..8959
                     /label=SV40pro-F
                     /note="SV40 promoter/origin, forward primer"
     primer_bind     complement(9033..9052)
                     /label=T7
                     /note="T7 promoter, forward primer"
     promoter        complement(9034..9052)
                     /label=T7 promoter
                     /note="promoter for bacteriophage T7 RNA polymerase"
     primer_bind     complement(9062..9079)
                     /label=M13 Forward
                     /note="In lacZ gene. Also called M13-F20 or M13 (-21)
                     Forward"
     primer_bind     complement(9062..9078)
                     /label=M13 fwd
                     /note="common sequencing primer, one of multiple similar
                     variants"
     primer_bind     complement(9071..9093)
                     /label=M13/pUC Forward
                     /note="In lacZ gene"
     rep_origin      9220..9675
                     /direction=RIGHT
                     /label=f1 ori
                     /note="f1 bacteriophage origin of replication; arrow
                     indicates direction of (+) strand synthesis"
     primer_bind     complement(9307..9326)
                     /label=F1ori-R
                     /note="F1 origin, reverse primer"
     primer_bind     9517..9538
                     /label=F1ori-F
                     /note="F1 origin, forward primer"
     promoter        9701..9805
                     /gene="bla"
                     /label=AmpR promoter
     CDS             9806..10666
                     /codon_start=1
                     /gene="bla"
                     /product="beta-lactamase"
                     /label=AmpR
                     /note="confers resistance to ampicillin, carbenicillin, and
                     related antibiotics"
                     /translation="MSIQHFRVALIPFFAAFCLPVFAHPETLVKVKDAEDQLGARVGYI
                     ELDLNSGKILESFRPEERFPMMSTFKVLLCGAVLSRIDAGQEQLGRRIHYSQNDLVEYS
                     PVTEKHLTDGMTVRELCSAAITMSDNTAANLLLTTIGGPKELTAFLHNMGDHVTRLDRW
                     EPELNEAIPNDERDTTMPVAMATTLRKLLTGELLTLASRQQLIDWMEADKVAGPLLRSA
                     LPAGWFIADKSGAGERGSRGIIAALGPDGKPSRIVVIYTTGSQATMDERNRQIAEIGAS
                     LIKHW"
     primer_bind     complement(10024..10043)
                     /label=Amp-R
                     /note="Ampicillin resistance gene, reverse primer"
     rep_origin      10837..11425
                     /direction=RIGHT
                     /label=ori
                     /note="high-copy-number ColE1/pMB1/pBR322/pUC origin of
                     replication"
     primer_bind     11326..11345
                     /label=pBR322ori-F
                     /note="pBR322 origin, forward primer"
     primer_bind     11579..6
                     /label=L4440
                     /note="L4440 vector, forward primer"
ORIGIN
        1 agcgaggaag cggaagagcg cccaatacgc aaaccgcctc tccccgcgcg ttggccgatt
       61 cattaatgca gctggcacga caggtttccc gactggaaag cgggcagtga gcgcaacgca
      121 attaatgtga gttagctcac tcattaggca ccccaggctt tacactttat gcttccggct
      181 cgtatgttgt gtggaattgt gagcggataa caatttcaca caggaaacag ctatgaccat
      241 gattacgcca agcgcgcaat taaccctcac taaagggaac aaaagctgga gctgcaagct
      301 taatgtagtc ttatgcaata ctcttgtagt cttgcaacat ggtaacgatg agttagcaac
      361 atgccttaca aggagagaaa aagcaccgtg catgccgatt ggtggaagta aggtggtacg
      421 atcgtgcctt attaggaagg caacagacgg gtctgacatg gattggacga accactgaat
      481 tgccgcattg cagagatatt gtatttaagt gcctagctcg atacataaac gggtctctct
      541 ggttagacca gatctgagcc tgggagctct ctggctaact agggaaccca ctgcttaagc
      601 ctcaataaag cttgccttga gtgcttcaag tagtgtgtgc ccgtctgttg tgtgactctg
      661 gtaactagag atccctcaga cccttttagt cagtgtggaa aatctctagc agtggcgccc
      721 gaacagggac ttgaaagcga aagggaaacc agaggagctc tctcgacgca ggactcggct
      781 tgctgaagcg cgcacggcaa gaggcgaggg gcggcgactg gtgagtacgc caaaaatttt
      841 gactagcgga ggctagaagg agagagatgg gtgcgagagc gtcagtatta agcgggggag
      901 aattagatcg cgatgggaaa aaattcggtt aaggccaggg ggaaagaaaa aatataaatt
      961 aaaacatata gtatgggcaa gcagggagct agaacgattc gcagttaatc ctggcctgtt
     1021 agaaacatca gaaggctgta gacaaatact gggacagcta caaccatccc ttcagacagg
     1081 atcagaagaa cttagatcat tatataatac agtagcaacc ctctattgtg tgcatcaaag
     1141 gatagagata aaagacacca aggaagcttt agacaagata gaggaagagc aaaacaaaag
     1201 taagaccacc gcacagcaag cggccgctga tcttcagacc tggaggagga gatatgaggg
     1261 acaattggag aagtgaatta tataaatata aagtagtaaa aattgaacca ttaggagtag
     1321 cacccaccaa ggcaaagaga agagtggtgc agagagaaaa aagagcagtg ggaataggag
     1381 ctttgttcct tgggttcttg ggagcagcag gaagcactat gggcgcagcg tcaatgacgc
     1441 tgacggtaca ggccagacaa ttattgtctg gtatagtgca gcagcagaac aatttgctga
     1501 gggctattga ggcgcaacag catctgttgc aactcacagt ctggggcatc aagcagctcc
     1561 aggcaagaat cctggctgtg gaaagatacc taaaggatca acagctcctg gggatttggg
     1621 gttgctctgg aaaactcatt tgcaccactg ctgtgccttg gaatgctagt tggagtaata
     1681 aatctctgga acagatttgg aatcacacga cctggatgga gtgggacaga gaaattaaca
     1741 attacacaag cttaatacac tccttaattg aagaatcgca aaaccagcaa gaaaagaatg
     1801 aacaagaatt attggaatta gataaatggg caagtttgtg gaattggttt aacataacaa
     1861 attggctgtg gtatataaaa ttattcataa tgatagtagg aggcttggta ggtttaagaa
     1921 tagtttttgc tgtactttct atagtgaata gagttaggca gggatattca ccattatcgt
     1981 ttcagaccca cctcccaacc ccgaggggac ccagagaggg cctatttccc atgattcctt
     2041 catatttgca tatacgatac aaggctgtta gagagataat tagaattaat ttgactgtaa
     2101 acacaaagat attagtacaa aatacgtgac gtagaaagta ataatttctt gggtagtttg
     2161 cagttttaaa attatgtttt aaaatggact atcatatgct taccgtaact tgaaagtatt
     2221 tcgatttctt ggctttatat atcttgtgga aaggacgaaa caccgtcctt tatcacatac
     2281 atgtggtttt agagctagaa atagcaagtt aaaataaggc tagtccgtta tcaacttgaa
     2341 aaagtggcac cgagtcggtg cttttttgaa ttctagatct tgagacaaat ggcagtattc
     2401 atccacaatt ttaaaagaaa aggggggatt ggggggtaca gtgcagggga aagaatagta
     2461 gacataatag caacagacat acaaactaaa gaattacaaa aacaaattac aaaaattcaa
     2521 aattttcggg tttattacag ggacagcaga gatccacttt ggcgccggct cgagtggctc
     2581 cggtgcccgt cagtgggcag agcgcacatc gcccacagtc cccgagaagt tggggggagg
     2641 ggtcggcaat tgaaccggtg cctagagaag gtggcgcggg gtaaactggg aaagtgatgt
     2701 cgtgtactgg ctccgccttt ttcccgaggg tgggggagaa ccgtatataa gtgcagtagt
     2761 cgccgtgaac gttctttttc gcaacgggtt tgccgccaga acacaggtgt cgtgacgcgg
     2821 gatccgccac catggattac aaagacgatg acgataagat ggccccaaag aagaagcgga
     2881 aggtcggtat ccacggagtc ccagcagccg acaagaagta cagcatcggc ctggacatcg
     2941 gcaccaactc tgtgggctgg gccgtgatca ccgacgagta caaggtgccc agcaagaaat
     3001 tcaaggtgct gggcaacacc gaccggcaca gcatcaagaa gaacctgatc ggagccctgc
     3061 tgttcgacag cggcgaaaca gccgaggcca cccggctgaa gagaaccgcc agaagaagat
     3121 acaccagacg gaagaaccgg atctgctatc tgcaagagat cttcagcaac gagatggcca
     3181 aggtggacga cagcttcttc cacagactgg aagagtcctt cctggtggaa gaggataaga
     3241 agcacgagcg gcaccccatc ttcggcaaca tcgtggacga ggtggcctac cacgagaagt
     3301 accccaccat ctaccacctg agaaagaaac tggtggacag caccgacaag gccgacctgc
     3361 ggctgatcta tctggccctg gcccacatga tcaagttccg gggccacttc ctgatcgagg
     3421 gcgacctgaa ccccgacaac agcgacgtgg acaagctgtt catccagctg gtgcagacct
     3481 acaaccagct gttcgaggaa aaccccatca acgccagcgg cgtggacgcc aaggccatcc
     3541 tgtctgccag actgagcaag agcagacggc tggaaaatct gatcgcccag ctgcccggcg
     3601 agaagaagaa tggcctgttc ggaaacctga ttgccctgag cctgggcctg acccccaact
     3661 tcaagagcaa cttcgacctg gccgaggatg ccaaactgca gctgagcaag gacacctacg
     3721 acgacgacct ggacaacctg ctggcccaga tcggcgacca gtacgccgac ctgtttctgg
     3781 ccgccaagaa cctgtccgac gccatcctgc tgagcgacat cctgagagtg aacaccgaga
     3841 tcaccaaggc ccccctgagc gcctctatga tcaagagata cgacgagcac caccaggacc
     3901 tgaccctgct gaaagctctc gtgcggcagc agctgcctga gaagtacaaa gagattttct
     3961 tcgaccagag caagaacggc tacgccggct acattgacgg cggagccagc caggaagagt
     4021 tctacaagtt catcaagccc atcctggaaa agatggacgg caccgaggaa ctgctcgtga
     4081 agctgaacag agaggacctg ctgcggaagc agcggacctt cgacaacggc agcatccccc
     4141 accagatcca cctgggagag ctgcacgcca ttctgcggcg gcaggaagat ttttacccat
     4201 tcctgaagga caaccgggaa aagatcgaga agatcctgac cttccgcatc ccctactacg
     4261 tgggccctct ggccagggga aacagcagat tcgcctggat gaccagaaag agcgaggaaa
     4321 ccatcacccc ctggaacttc gaggaagtgg tggacaaggg cgcttccgcc cagagcttca
     4381 tcgagcggat gaccaacttc gataagaacc tgcccaacga gaaggtgctg cccaagcaca
     4441 gcctgctgta cgagtacttc accgtgtata acgagctgac caaagtgaaa tacgtgaccg
     4501 agggaatgag aaagcccgcc ttcctgagcg gcgagcagaa aaaggccatc gtggacctgc
     4561 tgttcaagac caaccggaaa gtgaccgtga agcagctgaa agaggactac ttcaagaaaa
     4621 tcgagtgctt cgactccgtg gaaatctccg gcgtggaaga tcggttcaac gcctccctgg
     4681 gcacatacca cgatctgctg aaaattatca aggacaagga cttcctggac aatgaggaaa
     4741 acgaggacat tctggaagat atcgtgctga ccctgacact gtttgaggac agagagatga
     4801 tcgaggaacg gctgaaaacc tatgcccacc tgttcgacga caaagtgatg aagcagctga
     4861 agcggcggag atacaccggc tggggcaggc tgagccggaa gctgatcaac ggcatccggg
     4921 acaagcagtc cggcaagaca atcctggatt tcctgaagtc cgacggcttc gccaacagaa
     4981 acttcatgca gctgatccac gacgacagcc tgacctttaa agaggacatc cagaaagccc
     5041 aggtgtccgg ccagggcgat agcctgcacg agcacattgc caatctggcc ggcagccccg
     5101 ccattaagaa gggcatcctg cagacagtga aggtggtgga cgagctcgtg aaagtgatgg
     5161 gccggcacaa gcccgagaac atcgtgatcg aaatggccag agagaaccag accacccaga
     5221 agggacagaa gaacagccgc gagagaatga agcggatcga agagggcatc aaagagctgg
     5281 gcagccagat cctgaaagaa caccccgtgg aaaacaccca gctgcagaac gagaagctgt
     5341 acctgtacta cctgcagaat gggcgggata tgtacgtgga ccaggaactg gacatcaacc
     5401 ggctgtccga ctacgatgtg gaccatatcg tgcctcagag ctttctgaag gacgactcca
     5461 tcgacaacaa ggtgctgacc agaagcgaca agaaccgggg caagagcgac aacgtgccct
     5521 ccgaagaggt cgtgaagaag atgaagaact actggcggca gctgctgaac gccaagctga
     5581 ttacccagag aaagttcgac aatctgacca aggccgagag aggcggcctg agcgaactgg
     5641 ataaggccgg cttcatcaag agacagctgg tggaaacccg gcagatcaca aagcacgtgg
     5701 cacagatcct ggactcccgg atgaacacta agtacgacga gaatgacaag ctgatccggg
     5761 aagtgaaagt gatcaccctg aagtccaagc tggtgtccga tttccggaag gatttccagt
     5821 tttacaaagt gcgcgagatc aacaactacc accacgccca cgacgcctac ctgaacgccg
     5881 tcgtgggaac cgccctgatc aaaaagtacc ctaagctgga aagcgagttc gtgtacggcg
     5941 actacaaggt gtacgacgtg cggaagatga tcgccaagag cgagcaggaa atcggcaagg
     6001 ctaccgccaa gtacttcttc tacagcaaca tcatgaactt tttcaagacc gagattaccc
     6061 tggccaacgg cgagatccgg aagcggcctc tgatcgagac aaacggcgaa accggggaga
     6121 tcgtgtggga taagggccgg gattttgcca ccgtgcggaa agtgctgagc atgccccaag
     6181 tgaatatcgt gaaaaagacc gaggtgcaga caggcggctt cagcaaagag tctatcctgc
     6241 ccaagaggaa cagcgataag ctgatcgcca gaaagaagga ctgggaccct aagaagtacg
     6301 gcggcttcga cagccccacc gtggcctatt ctgtgctggt ggtggccaaa gtggaaaagg
     6361 gcaagtccaa gaaactgaag agtgtgaaag agctgctggg gatcaccatc atggaaagaa
     6421 gcagcttcga gaagaatccc atcgactttc tggaagccaa gggctacaaa gaagtgaaaa
     6481 aggacctgat catcaagctg cctaagtact ccctgttcga gctggaaaac ggccggaaga
     6541 gaatgctggc ctctgccggc gaactgcaga agggaaacga actggccctg ccctccaaat
     6601 atgtgaactt cctgtacctg gccagccact atgagaagct gaagggctcc cccgaggata
     6661 atgagcagaa acagctgttt gtggaacagc acaagcacta cctggacgag atcatcgagc
     6721 agatcagcga gttctccaag agagtgatcc tggccgacgc taatctggac aaagtgctgt
     6781 ccgcctacaa caagcaccgg gataagccca tcagagagca ggccgagaat atcatccacc
     6841 tgtttaccct gaccaatctg ggagcccctg ccgccttcaa gtactttgac accaccatcg
     6901 accggaagag gtacaccagc accaaagagg tgctggacgc caccctgatc caccagagca
     6961 tcaccggcct gtacgagaca cggatcgacc tgtctcagct gggaggcgac aagcgtcctg
     7021 ctgctactaa gaaagctggt caagctaaga aaaagaaagc tagcggcagc ggcgccacca
     7081 acttcagcct gctgaagcag gccggcgacg tggaggagaa ccccggcccc atgaccgagt
     7141 acaagcccac ggtgcgcctc gccacccgcg acgacgtccc cagggccgta cgcaccctcg
     7201 ccgccgcgtt cgccgactac cccgccacgc gccacaccgt cgatccggac cgccacatcg
     7261 agcgggtcac cgagctgcaa gaactcttcc tcacgcgcgt cgggctcgac atcggcaagg
     7321 tgtgggtcgc ggacgacggc gccgcggtgg cggtctggac cacgccggag agcgtcgaag
     7381 cgggggcggt gttcgccgag atcggcccgc gcatggccga gttgagcggt tcccggctgg
     7441 ccgcgcagca acagatggaa ggcctcctgg cgccgcaccg gcccaaggag cccgcgtggt
     7501 tcctggccac cgtcggagtc tcgcccgacc accagggcaa gggtctgggc agcgccgtcg
     7561 tgctccccgg agtggaggcg gccgagcgcg ccggggtgcc cgccttcctg gagacctccg
     7621 cgccccgcaa cctccccttc tacgagcggc tcggcttcac cgtcaccgcc gacgtcgagg
     7681 tgcccgaagg accgcgcacc tggtgcatga cccgcaagcc cggtgcctga acgcgttaag
     7741 tcgacaatca acctctggat tacaaaattt gtgaaagatt gactggtatt cttaactatg
     7801 ttgctccttt tacgctatgt ggatacgctg ctttaatgcc tttgtatcat gctattgctt
     7861 cccgtatggc tttcattttc tcctccttgt ataaatcctg gttgctgtct ctttatgagg
     7921 agttgtggcc cgttgtcagg caacgtggcg tggtgtgcac tgtgtttgct gacgcaaccc
     7981 ccactggttg gggcattgcc accacctgtc agctcctttc cgggactttc gctttccccc
     8041 tccctattgc cacggcggaa ctcatcgccg cctgccttgc ccgctgctgg acaggggctc
     8101 ggctgttggg cactgacaat tccgtggtgt tgtcggggaa atcatcgtcc tttccttggc
     8161 tgctcgcctg tgttgccacc tggattctgc gcgggacgtc cttctgctac gtcccttcgg
     8221 ccctcaatcc agcggacctt ccttcccgcg gcctgctgcc ggctctgcgg cctcttccgc
     8281 gtcttcgcct tcgccctcag acgagtcgga tctccctttg ggccgcctcc ccgcgtcgac
     8341 tttaagacca atgacttaca aggcagctgt agatcttagc cactttttaa aagaaaaggg
     8401 gggactggaa gggctaattc actcccaacg aagacaagat ctgctttttg cttgtactgg
     8461 gtctctctgg ttagaccaga tctgagcctg ggagctctct ggctaactag ggaacccact
     8521 gcttaagcct caataaagct tgccttgagt gcttcaagta gtgtgtgccc gtctgttgtg
     8581 tgactctggt aactagagat ccctcagacc cttttagtca gtgtggaaaa tctctagcag
     8641 tacgtatagt agttcatgtc atcttattat tcagtattta taacttgcaa agaaatgaat
     8701 atcagagagt gagaggaact tgtttattgc agcttataat ggttacaaat aaagcaatag
     8761 catcacaaat ttcacaaata aagcattttt ttcactgcat tctagttgtg gtttgtccaa
     8821 actcatcaat gtatcttatc atgtctggct ctagctatcc cgcccctaac tccgcccatc
     8881 ccgcccctaa ctccgcccag ttccgcccat tctccgcccc atggctgact aatttttttt
     8941 atttatgcag aggccgaggc cgcctcggcc tctgagctat tccagaagta gtgaggaggc
     9001 ttttttggag gcctagggac gtacccaatt cgccctatag tgagtcgtat tacgcgcgct
     9061 cactggccgt cgttttacaa cgtcgtgact gggaaaaccc tggcgttacc caacttaatc
     9121 gccttgcagc acatccccct ttcgccagct ggcgtaatag cgaagaggcc cgcaccgatc
     9181 gcccttccca acagttgcgc agcctgaatg gcgaatgggn nnnnnnnnnn nnnnnnnnnn
     9241 nnnnnnnnnn nnnnnnnnnn nnnnnnnnnn nnnnnnnnnn nnnnnnnnnn nnnnnnnnnn
     9301 nnnnnnnnnn nnnnnnnnnn nnnnnnnnnn nnnnnnnnnn nnncnnnnnn nnnnnnnnnn
     9361 nnnnnnnnnn nnnnnnnnnn nnnnnnnnnn nnnnnnnnnn nnnnnnnnnn nnnnnnnnnn
     9421 nnnnnnnnnn nnnnnannnn nnnnnnnnnn nnnnnnnnnn nnnnnnnnnn nnnnnnnnnn
     9481 nnnnnccttt gacgttggag tccacgttct ttaatagtgg actcttgttc caaactggaa
     9541 caacactcaa ccctatctcg gtctattctt ttgatttata agggattttg ccgatttcgg
     9601 cctattggtt aaaaaatgag ctgatttaac aaaaatttaa cgcgaatttt aacaaaatat
     9661 taacgcttac aatttaggtg gcacttttcg gggaaatgtg cgcggaaccc ctatttgttt
     9721 atttttctaa atacattcaa atatgtatcc gctcatgaga caataaccct gataaatgct
     9781 tcaataatat tgaaaaagga agagtatgag tattcaacat ttccgtgtcg cccttattcc
     9841 cttttttgcg gcattttgcc ttcctgtttt tgctcaccca gaaacgctgg tgaaagtaaa
     9901 agatgctgaa gatcagttgg gtgcacgagt gggttacatc gaactggatc tcaacagcgg
     9961 taagatcctt gagagttttc gccccgaaga acgttttcca atgatgagca cttttaaagt
    10021 tctgctatgt ggcgcggtat tatcccgtat tgacgccggg caagagcaac tcggtcgccg
    10081 catacactat tctcagaatg acttggttga gtactcacca gtcacagaaa agcatcttac
    10141 ggatggcatg acagtaagag aattatgcag tgctgccata accatgagtg ataacactgc
    10201 ggccaactta cttctgacaa cgatcggagg accgaaggag ctaaccgctt ttttgcacaa
    10261 catgggggat catgtaactc gccttgatcg ttgggaaccg gagctgaatg aagccatacc
    10321 aaacgacgag cgtgacacca cgatgcctgt agcaatggca acaacgttgc gcaaactatt
    10381 aactggcgaa ctacttactc tagcttcccg gcaacaatta atagactgga tggaggcgga
    10441 taaagttgca ggaccacttc tgcgctcggc ccttccggct ggctggttta ttgctgataa
    10501 atctggagcc ggtgagcgtg ggtctcgcgg tatcattgca gcactggggc cagatggtaa
    10561 gccctcccgt atcgtagtta tctacacgac ggggagtcag gcaactatgg atgaacgaaa
    10621 tagacagatc gctgagatag gtgcctcact gattaagcat tggtaactgt cagaccaagt
    10681 ttactcatat atactttaga ttgatttaaa acttcatttt taatttaaaa ggatctaggt
    10741 gaagatcctt tttgataatc tcatgaccaa aatcccttaa cgtgagtttt cgttccactg
    10801 agcgtcagac cccgtagaaa agatcaaagg atcttcttga gatccttttt ttctgcgcgt
    10861 aatctgctgc ttgcaaacaa aaaaaccacc gctaccagcg gtggtttgtt tgccggatca
    10921 agagctacca actctttttc cgaaggtaac tggcttcagc agagcgcaga taccaaatac
    10981 tgttcttcta gtgtagccgt agttaggcca ccacttcaag aactctgtag caccgcctac
    11041 atacctcgct ctgctaatcc tgttaccagt ggctgctgcc agtggcgata agtcgtgtct
    11101 taccgggttg gactcaagac gatagttacc ggataaggcg cagcggtcgg gctgaacggg
    11161 gggttcgtgc acacagccca gcttggagcg aacgacctac accgaactga gatacctaca
    11221 gcgtgagcta tgagaaagcg ccacgcttcc cgaagggaga aaggcggaca ggtatccggt
    11281 aagcggcagg gtcggaacag gagagcgcac gagggagctt ccagggggaa acgcctggta
    11341 tctttatagt cctgtcgggt ttcgccacct ctgacttgag cgtcgatttt tgtgatgctc
    11401 gtcagggggg cggagcctat ggaaaaacgc cagcaacgcg gcctttttac ggttcctggc
    11461 cttttgctgg ccttttgctc acatgttctt tcctgcgtta tcccctgatt ctgtggataa
    11521 ccgtattacc gcctttgagt gagctgatac cgctcgccgc agccgaacga ccgagcgcag
    11581 cgagtcagtg
//
